Addgene plasmid #102673: pZH520
Purpose: Tetracycline inducible expression of GFPmut2 with constitutive TetR; strong ribosome binding site; GFPmut2 ORF can be replaced with gene of interest by isothermal assembly
Depositing lab: Zach Hensel. Depositing organization: Universidade Nova de Lisboa, Instituto de Tecnologia Quimica e Biologica Antonio Xavier NOVA (ITQB NOVA). Publication: A plasmid-based Escherichia coli gene expression system with cell-to-cell variation below the extrinsic noise limit. Hensel Z. PLoS One. 2017 Oct 30;12(10):e0187259. doi: 10.1371/journal.pone.0187259. eCollection 2017. PONE-D-17-11810 PubMed 29084263.
Backbone
  Vector backbone: pUC57 (ori changed to p15A)
  Backbone manufacturer: Genewiz
  Vector type: Bacterial Expression
Growth in bacteria
  Bacterial resistance: Ampicillin, 100 μg/mL
  Growth temperature: 37°C
  Growth strain: DH5alpha
  Copy number: Low Copy
Gene/Insert
  Gene/Insert name: GFPmut2
  Species: Synthetic
  Insert size (bp): 714
  Cloning method: Gibson Cloning
Terms and licenses: Academic/Nonprofit Terms; Industry Terms: Not Available to Industry
Depositor comments: Additional Insert: TetR . Please visit https://www.biorxiv.org/content/early/2017/09/23/192963 for bioRxiv preprint.
How to cite: pZH520 was a gift from Zach Hensel (Addgene plasmid # 102673 ; http://n2t.net/addgene:102673 ; RRID:Addgene_102673)
