[The description below was written by a language model from this plasmid's Addgene catalogue record and pLannotate feature annotations shown in this document.]
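Description:
pZH520 is a 4.4 kb bacterial expression plasmid for Escherichia coli, built on a pUC57 backbone whose original replication origin was exchanged for p15A. This gives a low-copy plasmid that is compatible with ColE1-type plasmids. It is selected with ampicillin through the β-lactamase gene (AmpR) driven by its own bla promoter.

The payload is a tetracycline-inducible reporter cassette. The PLtetO-1 promoter, a phage lambda PL derivative carrying tet operator sites, drives the 714 bp GFPmut2 open reading frame, a rapidly maturing green fluorescent protein variant of Aequorea victoria GFP. The record describes the ribosome binding site as strong, and an rrnB T1 terminator element lies just downstream of the ORF. A second insert encodes TetR, which the record says is expressed constitutively; the promoter responsible is not annotated in the feature table. This gene is followed by another rrnB T1 terminator. TetR binds the operators in PLtetO-1 and represses GFPmut2 until a tetracycline-class inducer releases it, so repressor and regulated gene sit on a single plasmid.

The annotation also lists residual lac promoter/operator and CAP-site sequences, along with short fragments matching lacI, sspB, rop, bom, RSF ori and a multiple cloning site. These appear to be backbone remnants or partial homology hits rather than functional parts.

The GFPmut2 ORF is designed to be swapped for a gene of interest by isothermal (Gibson) assembly. The associated publication presents the system as a plasmid-based E. coli expression platform with very low cell-to-cell variation, suiting it to tunable, uniform induction and quantitative single-cell expression studies.
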