Features (pLannotate 1.2.2; 19 found; start..end, strand, type, name):
      1..74      +  promoter       PLtetO-1 promoter: modified phage lambda PL promoter with tet operator sites (Lutz and Bujard, 1997)
    104..817     +  CDS            GFPmut2: GFPmut2 is a basic (constitutively fluorescent) green fluorescent protein published in 1996, derived from Aequorea victoria. It is reported to be a very rapidly-maturing weak dimer.
    830..873     -  terminator     rrnB T1 terminator: Escherichia coli rrnB; transcription terminator T1 from the E. coli rrnB gene
    870..935     +  CDS            sspB (fragment): SSPB_ECOLI - Experimental evidence at protein level: Swiss-Prot protein existence level 1. Also stimulates degradation of the N-terminus of RseA (residues 1-108, alone or in complex with sigma-E) by ClpX-ClpP in a non-ssrA-mediated fashion. From Escherichia coli (strain K12).
   1032..1652    +  CDS            tetR: TETR2_ECOLX - Experimental evidence at protein level: Swiss-Prot protein existence level 1. TetR is the repressor of the tetracycline resistance element; its N-terminal region forms a helix-turn-helix structure and binds DNA. Binding of tetracycline to TetR reduces the repressor affinity for the tetracycline resistance gene (tetA) promoter operator sites. From Escherichia coli.
   1659..1676    -  misc_feature   MCS (fragment): pBluescript multiple cloning site
   1700..1746    +  terminator     rrnB T1 terminator: transcription terminator T1 from the E. coli rrnB gene
   1789..1805    -  protein_bind   lac operator: The lac repressor binds to the lac operator to inhibit transcription in E. coli. This inhibition can be relieved by adding lactose or isopropyl-β-D-thiogalactopyranoside (IPTG). lac repressor encoded by lacI
   1813..1843    -  promoter       lac promoter: promoter for the E. coli lac operon
   1858..1879    -  protein_bind   CAP binding site: CAP binding activates transcription in the presence of cAMP. E. coli catabolite activator protein
   1892..1984    -  CDS            lacI (fragment): lac repressor; lacI; The lac repressor binds to the lac operator to inhibit transcription in E. coli. This inhibition can be relieved by adding lactose or isopropyl-β-D-thiogalactopyranoside (IPTG).
   1986..2119    -  rep_origin     RSF ori (fragment): Plasmids containing the RSF 1030 origin of replication can be propagated in E. coli cells that contain additional plasmids with compatible origins.
   2156..2177    +  misc_feature   bom (fragment): basis of mobility region from pBR322
   2276..2331    -  rep_origin     RSF ori (fragment): Plasmids containing the RSF 1030 origin of replication can be propagated in E. coli cells that contain additional plasmids with compatible origins.
   2419..2964    -  rep_origin     p15A ori: Plasmids containing the medium-copy-number p15A origin of replication can be propagated in E. coli cells that contain a second plasmid with the ColE1 origin.
   3155..4015    -  CDS            AmpR: β-lactamase; bla; confers resistance to ampicillin, carbenicillin, and related antibiotics
   4016..4120    -  promoter       AmpR promoter: bla
   4215..4250    +  CDS            rop (fragment): Rop protein, which maintains plasmids at low copy number; rop
   4352..4403    +  misc_feature   bom (fragment): basis of mobility region from pBR322
>Addgene plasmid #102673 | pZH520 | addgene full sequence | sequence record 199588 | Addgene NGS Result
TCCCTATCAGTGATAGAGATTGACATCCCTATCAGTGATAGAGATACTGAGCACATCAGCAGGACGCACT
GACCGAATTCATTAAAGAGGAGAAAGGTACCGCATGAGTAAAGGAGAAGAACTTTTCACTGGAGTTGTCC
CAATTCTTGTTGAATTAGATGGTGATGTTAATGGGCACAAATTTTCTGTCAGTGGAGAGGGTGAAGGTGA
TGCAACATACGGAAAACTTACCCTTAAATTTATTTGCACTACTGGAAAACTACCTGTTCCATGGCCAACA
CTTGTCACTACTTTCGCGTATGGTCTTCAATGCTTTGCGAGATACCCAGATCATATGAAACAGCATGACT
TTTTCAAGAGTGCCATGCCCGAAGGTTATGTACAGGAAAGAACTATATTTTTCAAAGATGACGGGAACTA
CAAGACACGTGCTGAAGTCAAGTTTGAAGGTGATACCCTTGTTAATAGAATCGAGTTAAAAGGTATTGAT
TTTAAAGAAGATGGAAACATTCTTGGACACAAATTGGAATACAACTATAACTCACACAATGTATACATCA
TGGCAGACAAACAAAAGAATGGAATCAAAGTTAACTTCAAAATTAGACACAACATTGAAGATGGAAGCGT
TCAACTAGCAGACCATTATCAACAAAATACTCCAATTGGCGATGGCCCTGTCCTTTTACCAGACAACCAT
TACCTGTCCACACAATCTGCCCTTTCGAAAGATCCCAACGAAAAGAGAGACCACATGGTCCTTCTTGAGT
TTGTAACAGCTGCTGGGATTACACATGGCATGGATGAACTATACAAATAATAATCTAGCATAAAACGAAA
GGCTCAGTCGAAAGACTGGGCCTTTCGTTTTATCACAGCTAACACCACGTCGTCCCTATCTGCTGCCCTA
GGTCTATGAGTGGTTGCTGGATAACTTTACGGGCATGCATAAGGCTCGTAATATATATTCAGGGAGACCA
CAACGGTTTCCCTCTACAAATAATTTTGTTTAACTTTAGGAGGATTTCACCATGTCTAGATTAGATAAAA
GTAAAGTGATTAACAGCGCATTAGAGCTGCTTAATGAGGTCGGAATCGAAGGTTTAACAACCCGTAAACT
CGCCCAGAAGCTAGGTGTAGAGCAGCCTACATTGTATTGGCATGTAAAAAATAAGCGGGCTTTGCTCGAC
GCCTTAGCCATTGAGATGTTAGATAGGCACCATACTCACTTTTGCCCTTTAGAAGGGGAAAGCTGGCAAG
ATTTTTTACGTAATAACGCTAAAAGTTTTAGATGTGCTTTACTAAGTCATCGCGATGGAGCAAAAGTACA
TTTAGGTACACGGCCTACAGAAAAACAGTATGAAACTCTCGAAAATCAATTAGCCTTTTTATGCCAACAA
GGTTTTTCACTAGAGAATGCATTATATGCACTCAGCGCTGTGGGGCATTTTACTTTAGGTTGCGTATTGG
AAGATCAAGAGCATCAAGTCGCTAAAGAAGAAAGGGAAACACCTACTACTGATAGTATGCCGCCATTATT
ACGACAAGCTATCGAATTATTTGATCACCAAGGTGCAGAGCCAGCCTTCTTATTCGGCCTTGAATTGATC
ATCTGCGGATTAGAAAAACAACTTAAATGTGAAAGTGGGTCTTAATAACTGCAGCCCGGGGGATCCCATG
GTACGCGTGCTAGAGGCATCAAATAAAACGAAAGGCTCAGTCGAAAGACTGGGCCTTTCGTTTTATAAGC
TTGGCGTAATCATGGTCATAGCTGTTTCCTGTGTGAAATTGTTATCCGCTCACAATTCCACACAACATAC
GAGCCGGAAGCATAAAGTGTAAAGCCTGGGGTGCCTAATGAGTGAGCTAACTCACATTAATTGCGTTGCG
CTCACTGCCCGCTTTCCAGTCGGGAAACCTGTCGTGCCAGCTGCATTAATGAATCGGCCAACGCGCGGGG
AGAGGCGGTTTGCGTATTGGGCGCTCTTCCGCTTCCTCGCTCACTGACTCGCTGCGCTCGGTCGTTCGGC
TGCGGCGAGCGGTATCAGCTCACTCAAAGGCGGTAATACGGTTATCCACAGAATCAGGGGATAACGCAGG
AAAGAACATGTGAGCAAAAGGCCAGCAAAAGGCCAGGAACCGTAAAAAGGCGCGCTAGCGGAGTGTATAC
TGGCTTACTATGTTGGCACTGATGAGGGTGTCAGTGAAGTGCTTCATGTGGCAGGAGAAAAAAGGCTGCA
CCGGTGCGTCAGCAGAATATGTGATACAGGATATATTCCGCTTCCTCGCTCACTGACTCGCTACGCTCGG
TCGTTCGACTGCGGCGAGCGGAAATGGCTTACGAACGGGGCGGAGATTTCCTGGAAGATGCCAGGAAGAT
ACTTAACAGGGAAGTGAGAGGGCCGCGGCAAAGCCGTTTTTCCATAGGCTCCGCCCCCCTGACAAGCATC
ACGAAATCTGACGCTCAAATCAGTGGTGGCGAAACCCGACAGGACTATAAAGATACCAGGCGTTTCCCCC
TGGCGGCTCCCTCGTGCGCTCTCCTGTTCCTGCCTTTCGGTTTACCGGTGTCATTCCGCTGTTATGGCCG
CGTTTGTCTCATTCCACGCCTGACACTCAGTTCCGGGTAGGCAGTTCGCTCCAAGCTGGACTGTATGCAC
GAACCCCCCGTTCAGTCCGACCGCTGCGCCTTATCCGGTAACTATCGTCTTGAGTCCAACCCGGAAAGAC
ATGCAAAAGCACCACTGGCAGCAGCCACTGGTAATTGATTTAGAGGAGTTAGTCTTGAAGTCATGCGCCG
GTTAAGGCTAAACTGAAAGGACAAGTTTTGGTGACTGCGCTCCTCCAAGCCAGTTACCTCGGTTCAAAGA
GTTGGTAGCTCAGAGAACCTTCGAAAAACCGCCCTGCAAGGCGGTTTTTTCGTTTTCAGAGCAAGAGATT
ACGCGCAGACCAAAACGATCTCAAGAAGATCATCTTATTAATCAGATAAAATATAGATCTTTTCTACGGG
GTCTGACGCTCAGTGGAACGAAAACTCACGTTAAGGGATTTTGGTCATGAGATTATCAAAAAGGATCTTC
ACCTAGATCCTTTTAAATTAAAAATGAAGTTTTAAATCAATCTAAAGTATATATGAGTAAACTTGGTCTG
ACAGTTACCAATGCTTAATCAGTGAGGCACCTATCTCAGCGATCTGTCTATTTCGTTCATCCATAGTTGC
CTGACTCCCCGTCGTGTAGATAACTACGATACGGGAGGGCTTACCATCTGGCCCCAGTGCTGCAATGATA
CCGCGAGACCCACGCTCACCGGCTCCAGATTTATCAGCAATAAACCAGCCAGCCGGAAGGGCCGAGCGCA
GAAGTGGTCCTGCAACTTTATCCGCCTCCATCCAGTCTATTAATTGTTGCCGGGAAGCTAGAGTAAGTAG
TTCGCCAGTTAATAGTTTGCGCAACGTTGTTGCCATTGCTACAGGCATCGTGGTGTCACGCTCGTCGTTT
GGTATGGCTTCATTCAGCTCCGGTTCCCAACGATCAAGGCGAGTTACATGATCCCCCATGTTGTGCAAAA
AAGCGGTTAGCTCCTTCGGTCCTCCGATCGTTGTCAGAAGTAAGTTGGCCGCAGTGTTATCACTCATGGT
TATGGCAGCACTGCATAATTCTCTTACTGTCATGCCATCCGTAAGATGCTTTTCTGTGACTGGTGAGTAC
TCAACCAAGTCATTCTGAGAATAGTGTATGCGGCGACCGAGTTGCTCTTGCCCGGCGTCAATACGGGATA
ATACCGCGCCACATAGCAGAACTTTAAAAGTGCTCATCATTGGAAAACGTTCTTCGGGGCGAAAACTCTC
AAGGATCTTACCGCTGTTGAGATCCAGTTCGATGTAACCCACTCGTGCACCCAACTGATCTTCAGCATCT
TTTACTTTCACCAGCGTTTCTGGGTGAGCAAAAACAGGAAGGCAAAATGCCGCAAAAAAGGGAATAAGGG
CGACACGGAAATGTTGAATACTCATACTCTTCCTTTTTCAATATTATTGAAGCATTTATCAGGGTTATTG
TCTCATGAGCGGATACATATTTGAATGTATTTAGAAAAATAAACAAATAGGGGTTCCGCGCACATTTCCC
CGAAAAGTGCCACCTGACGTCTAAGAAACCATTATTATCATGACATTAACCTATAAAAATAGGCGTATCA
CGAGGCCCTTTCGTCTCGCGCGTTTCGGTGATGACGGTGAAAACCTCTGACACATGCAGCTCCCGGAGAC
GGTCACAGCTTGTCTGTAAGCGGATGCCGGGAGCAGACAAGCCCGTCAGGGCGCGTCAGCGGGTGTTGGC
GGGTGTCGGGGCTGGCTTAACTATGCGGCATCAGAGCAGATTGTACTGAGAGTGCACCATATG
