>Addgene plasmid #102673 | pZH520 | depositor partial sequence | sequence record 194046 | sequencing results
NNNNNNNNNNNNNNANGCTGCTCTACACCTAGCTTCTGGGCGAGTTTACGGGTTGTTAAACCTTCGATTC
CGACCTCATTAAGCAGCTCTAATGCGCTGTTAATCACTTTACTTTTATCTAATCTAGACATGGTGAAATC
CTCCTAAAGTTAAACAAAATTATTTGTAGAGGGAAACCGTTGTGGTCTCCCTGAATATATATTACGAGCC
TTATGCATGCCCGTAAAGTTATCCAGCAACCACTCATAGACCTAGGGCAGCAGATAGGGACGACGTGGTG
TTAGCTGTGATAAAACGAAAGGCCCAGTCTTTCGACTGAGCCTTTCGTTTTATGCTAGATTATTATTTGT
ATAGTTCATCCATGCCATGTGTAATCCCAGCAGCTGTTACAAACTCAAGAAGGACCATGTGGTCTCTCTT
TTCGTTGGGATCTTTCGAAAGGGCAGATTGTGTGGACAGGTAATGGTTGTCTGGTAAAAGGACAGGGCCA
TCGCCAATTGGAGTATTTTGTTGATAATGGTCTGCTAGTTGAACGCTTCCATCTTCAATGTTGTGTCTAA
TTTTGAAGTTAACTTTGATTCCATTCTTTTGTTTGTCTGCCATGATGTATACATTGTGTGAGTTATAGTT
GTATTCCAATTTGTGTCCAAGAATGTTTCCATCTTCTTTAAAATCAATACCTTTTAACTCGATTCTATTA
ACAAGGGTATCACCTTCAAACTTGACTTCAGCACGTGTCTTGTAGTTCCCGTCATCTTTGAAAAATATAG
TTCTTTCCTGTACATAACCTTCGGGCATGGCACTCTTGAAAAAGTCATGCTGTTTCATATGATCTGGGTA
TCTCGCAAAGCATTGAAGACCATACGCGAAAGTAGTGACAAGTGTTGGCCATGGAACAGGTAGTTTTCCA
GTAGTGCAAATAAATTTAAGGGTAAGTTTTCCGTATGTTGCATCACCTTCACCCTCTCCACTGACAGAAA
ATTTGTGCCCATTAACATCACCATCTAATTCAACAAGAATTGGGACAACTCCAGTGAAAAGTTCTTCTCC
TTTACTCATGCGGTACCTTTCTCCTCTTTAATGAATTCGGTCAGTGCGTCCTGCTGATGTGCTCAGTATC
TCTATCACTGAAANGGGATGTCAATCTCTATCACTGAAAGGGACATATGGGTGCANNNCCAGTACAATCT
GCTCTGAAGGCGNAAAATTNAACCCAGCCCCNAACACCCGCCAAAAACCGGCTGAACGGGCCCTGAAGGG
TTTNGTCGGCTCCCGGTATCCGCTTAAAAAAAAAACTTGGGACCGTTCCCCGGGNTCTNGNNTGGGGTCA
AAAGGTTTTCCCCCGCCCCCCCCCAAAACNNNNNGAAAAAAAAAGGGCCTNNNGATNNCCCCNTAATTTT
NTTGAGGTNT
